>Addgene plasmid #193545 | pIM63 | addgene full sequence | sequence record 384542 | Addgene NGS Result
AACAAAACCCATCGTACGGCCAAGGAAGTCTCCAATAACTGTGATCCACCACAAGCGCCAGGGTTTTCCC
AGTCACGACGTTGTAAAACGACGGCCAGTCATGCATAATCCGCACGCATCTGGAATAAGGAAGTGCCATT
CCGCCTGACCTCAAATAATGATTTTATTTTGACTGATAGTGACCTGTTCGTTGCAACAGATTGATGAGCA
ATGCTTTTTTATAATGCCAACTTTGTACAAAAAAGCAGGCTTCGAAGGAGATAGAACCATGTGTGTCTGT
TCTTGTCAAGAAGCTGTGGATATACGAGGCTTCTTCACGTTTATTGCAAAGCAGTGCATTGAGCATGAGA
GTATGAAGGATTTCTTCACCCATGCTGAGGATGTAGCTTACACTGCAGCATACCTATGTTTCTTAGGCTT
GAACGGCACTATGGATACTGATATCTCTAAATTTCTGAAAAGGATAAGTCCTTTTAGCCCTGATGTGAGG
CAGATTTATCTGAGTGTCTTGATGGGGTTAAATTCATTCAGATCAGAGACTACAATGAATGCCAAATATA
TGTTTGATTTTGTTAGTGCCCTCCGTAATGATCTGGAAGAGCTACTAAGCAATGTTCATCAAAGTCCGTG
CATTCGTCTCCAACAAGGACTTTCACACCTTTCTAGATTTCTCTGGGACATAAAATCAGATCCATTTCCA
CTTGGAGAATTGATTTCTCTTCAATCACAGATGCAAGCTGTGGCCATTGAGGCAGCGATTGCAATCTACA
CCTCATATGATGAGAAAGTGAAAATGAAGACTACTGAAACAGACCATTTGCCTTTTATTTTGCAACTGAA
GTTAAATCATGTCAAGGTAGAAGTCTCCCTGATTAAGCTACTGAAAAGTAAACCCACTGTAATAGCTCCT
CTAAAAGATCTGATTGATTGTGTTCGGGAAGAGCTGATATTCATGAATTTTTTTTTCATGGATGCATTTG
AGCAGTGCAAAGAGCAAACTAACGTCACTGAATTTTTCAATCTTATTCAATCTGTAACTAGCCAAGCATG
GTTGGTCATTTATTCTCTTTATCGTGACATAAAGAAAGAAGGCTTAGCCAGGGAAATTAGTTGGTCACAT
TTTCAGTTGCTTCTTAAGTTCAGGTTTATTAGGGCAGTGATTGGACAGATATGTCCCAGAATTTCTGTGT
CATCAATACTGGACCATCCCACAATAAATCTGTTGAACTTTCTTCCTCTCAACTTTAAGGTCCTTGATTC
TTATTTCAGCATGCTAAAATCATCAACGATAGATTCTTCCGATAGCCCGATGATGGATTTGGTTTTGATG
GGGTTTCATGAATATATTCTTGACAACCTGCAACTGAAGAATGAAACCAGTTTGACATTTACTAATACAA
ATGAGGTTAAAAAGTTTTACTATGGATTGTTGCTCCTGGTAACATATCTTTTTGATCCTCTAGTTCAGTG
TAGTGGATTTGGAACTATCGAAATTGAGGCTGCTGGTGATAGTAACAGAAATAGAAGGGTCAGTCTTGTT
CTTCAGTATTTGACTGTAGCTTTAAAGCTTATTGAGCCTGAGGAAACCTTGATGGATATGCTAACCAAGG
CCACATTGAAAGCTCCAATACTGGATATGGTTGAAAGTGCTCATGAAGAGCTTATTTTCCTCAGAGCTTT
TCTAATGGATGTTCTCAGGCAACAGATGAAGCTTAACAAATATCATCATCTCTTGAGGAATGTTGAGGAG
ACTGCCAACAAGTTAGCACAACTCAGTCGTTTTCGTAATGAAAGATTCATGGACGAAAACAGCACCTGGG
AAGTGTGTCTTATATTGTCTGATTTCCTATATGATATTAAGTTTATCAAGGTAGAAATTAGAAAGGTATG
CATTCAGGTCTTGGATGCATCACTTATGACTTTGCCAGATATCAAAGGCCTTTTAAACTTTTTATCAAAC
CGCCTGGACACAGTGCTTGACTGTGATGCTGGTTCGATTGCTTTTCTGATGAATCGAAGTAGAGTTCTCA
AAGAGAAACTTATGTACTTGGGACACTTTCTTGCAGATGTTGTACAACACTACAATATGCATCAAGGACT
CAAAGACCTCATGAAACATGTTCTAGATACCAAGTATGTCTGTTTATTGTCTGTTGGGGATTATAAATCT
GCTTGGTATTACATGTTATCTCTCTCCGATATGAAGCAATTGCTTAAGTTTGTTGAGACAGAGGTCAAAA
CAATTATTCCTAAAGCTCCAGAGTCATCAAGTTATAGCTTCCCCAAGACAAATGGATTAGGATTTCTTCA
ATTTTTTCTAGGAAACTTGGAGGAGCTGTTATGTTCTAAGCTCGATTCCGTTATTGACTGGAAGGATCAG
ATTGGATCAGTCAAGGAAGGCATACTGTGTCTAAGAGATCATTTCGCTGAGAACTTTGATGAGCTAGATG
AAGTTTATGGTTTTATATTGAAGGTCACTGAAATGGCATATAAAGCAGAGTTTGTCATTGACTCCTGCTT
AGTCAGTTCTCATCCACTCTGGTACAAATCTCATCGAATGTCTGAAGTTCTTAAGAATATCAAGCTTTTA
AATAAAGCTGTTACTGAGACTTATGAAAGAAAGGAGATAGATGTGATAGACCCAGCTTTCTTGTACAAAG
TTGGCATTATAAGAAAGCATTGCTTATCAATTTGTTGCAACGAACAGGTCACTATCAGTCAAAATAAAAT
CATTATTTGAGGCTAGGTGGAGGCTCAGTGATGATAAGTCTGCGATGGTGGATGCATGTGTCATGGTCAT
AGCTGTTTCCTGTGTGAAATTGTTATCCGCTCAGAGGGCACAATCCTATTCCGCGCTATCCGACAATCTC
CAAGACATTAGGTGGAGTTCAGTTCGGCGTATGGCATATGTCGCTGGAAAGAACATGTGAGCAAAAGGCC
AGCAAAAGGCCAGGAACCGTAAAAAGGCCGCGTTGCTGGCGTTTTTCCATAGGCTCCGCCCCCCTGACGA
GCATCACAAAAATCGACGCTCAAGTCAGAGGTGGCGAAACCCGACAGGACTATAAAGATACCAGGCGTTT
CCCCCTGGAAGCTCCCTCGTGCGCTCTCCTGTTCCGACCCTGCCGCTTACCGGATACCTGTCCGCCTTTC
TCCCTTCGGGAAGCGTGGCGCTTTCTCATAGCTCACGCTGTAGGTATCTCAGTTCGGTGTAGGTCGTTCG
CTCCAAGCTGGGCTGTGTGCACGAACCCCCCGTTCAGCCCGACCGCTGCGCCTTATCCGGTAACTATCGT
CTTGAGTCCAACCCGGTAAGACACGACTTATCGCCACTGGCAGCAGCCACTGGTAACAGGATTAGCAGAG
CGAGGTATGTAGGCGGTGCTACAGAGTTCTTGAAGTGGTGGCCTAACTACGGCTACACTAGAAGAACAGT
ATTTGGTATCTGCGCTCTGCTGAAGCCAGTTACCTTCGGAAAAAGAGTTGGTAGCTCTTGATCCGGCAAA
CAAACCACCGCTGGTAGCGGTGGTTTTTTTGTTTGCAAGCAGCAGATTACGCGCAGAAAAAAAGGATCTC
AAGAAGATCCTTTGATCTTTTCTACGGGGTCTGACGCTCTATTCAACAAAGCCGCCGTCCCGTCAAGTCA
GCGTAAATGGGTAGGGGGCTTCAAATCGTCCGCTCTGCCAGTGTTACAACCAATTAACAAATTCTGATTA
GAAAAACTCATCGAGCATCAAATGAAACTGCAATTTATTCATATCAGGATTATCAATACCATATTTTTGA
AAAAGCCGTTTCTGTAATGAAGGAGAAAACTCACCGAGGCAGTTCCATAGGATGGCAAGATCCTGGTATC
GGTCTGCGATTCCGACTCGTCCAACATCAATACAACCTATTAATTTCCCCTCGTCAAAAATAAGGTTATC
AAGTGAGAAATCACCATGAGTGACGACTGAATCCGGTGAGAATGGCAAAAGCTTATGCATTTCTTTCCAG
ACTTGTTCAACAGGCCAGCCATTACGCTCGTCATCAAAATCACTCGCATCAACCAAACCGTTATTCATTC
GTGATTGCGCCTGAGCGAGACGAAATACGCGATCGCTGTTAAAAGGACAATTACAAACAGGAATCGAATG
CAACCGGCGCAGGAACACTGCCAGCGCATCAACAATATTTTCACCTGAATCAGGATATTCTTCTAATACC
TGGAATGCTGTTTTCCCGGGGATCGCAGTGGTGAGTAACCATGCATCATCAGGAGTACGGATAAAATGCT
TGATGGTCGGAAGAGGCATAAATTCCGTCAGCCAGTTTAGTCTGACCATCTCATCTGTAACATCATTGGC
AACGCTACCTTTGCCATGTTTCAGAAACAACTCTGGCGCATCGGGCTTCCCATACAATCGATAGATTGTC
GCACCTGATTGCCCGACATTATCGCGAGCCCATTTATACCCATATAAATCAGCATCCATGTTGGAATTTA
ATCGCGGCCTCGAGCAAGACGTTTCCCGTTGAATATGGCTCATAACACCCCTTGTATTACTGTTTATGTA
AGCAGACAGTTTTATTGTTCATGATGATATATTTTTATCTTGTGCAATGTAACATCAGAGATTTTGAGAC
ACAACGTGGCTTTCCCCCGCCGCTCTAGAACTAGTGGATCCAAATAAAACGAAAGGCTCAGTCGAAAGAC
TGGGCCTTTCGTTTTATCTGTTGTTTGTCGCATTATACGAGACGTCCAGGTTGGGATACCTGA
Features (pLannotate 1.2.2; 7 found; start..end, strand, type, name):
     56..99      -  CDS            lacZα (fragment): LacZα fragment of β-galactosidase; lacZ fragment
    152..251     +  protein_bind   attL1: mutant version of attL; recombination site for the Gateway® LR reaction LR Clonase™
   2640..2739    -  protein_bind   attL2: mutant version of attL; recombination site for the Gateway® LR reaction LR Clonase™
   2984..3572    -  rep_origin     ori: high-copy-number ColE1/pMB1/pBR322/pUC origin of replication
   3708..4523    -  CDS            KanR: aminoglycoside phosphotransferase; aph(3')-Ia; confers resistance to kanamycin in bacteria or G418 (Geneticin®) in eukaryotes
   4639..4661    +  misc_feature   MCS (fragment): pBluescript multiple cloning site
   4661..4707    +  terminator     rrnB T1 terminator: transcription terminator T1 from the E. coli rrnB gene
