[The description below was written by a language model from this plasmid's Addgene catalogue record and pLannotate feature annotations shown in this document.]
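Description:
pIM63 is a Gateway entry clone built on the pTWIST ENTRY backbone, carrying an NLR integrated domain designated ID#19 that derives from the tomato gene model Solyc05g005130.1.1. It is a bacterial cloning plasmid of about 4.75 kb, propagated in E. coli through a high-copy ColE1/pUC-type origin of replication. Selection is with kanamycin, through an aminoglycoside phosphotransferase (aph(3')-Ia) gene. Other annotated backbone elements are an rrnB T1 transcription terminator, a short remnant of a pBluescript-type multiple cloning site and a small lacZα fragment. These last two appear to be vestigial rather than functional parts.

The payload sits between attL1 and attL2 recombination sites, which are about 2.4 kb apart in the sequenced record. The automated annotation does not call any feature within this interval, so the insert's exact boundaries, reading frame and presence or absence of a stop codon cannot be read from the table. No promoter, tag or reporter is annotated next to the insert, as expected for an entry clone that is not itself meant for expression. Instead, the attL sites allow an LR Clonase reaction to transfer the ID#19 sequence directionally into any attR-containing destination vector, which then supplies the promoter, fusion tags and host-specific elements.

According to the record, the plasmid belongs to a toolkit of NLR integrated domains assembled to identify plant targets of pathogen effectors. Integrated domains are unusual domains embedded in plant NLR immune receptors, and they are thought to act as decoys resembling effector targets. A clone like this one can therefore be shuttled into destination vectors for screening such domains against effectors.
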