Addgene plasmid #193545: pIM63
Purpose: pENTRY clone for NLR Integrated Domain ID#19
Depositing lab: Nemo Peeters. Depositing organization: CNRS UMR 2594, INRA UMR 0441, Laboratoire des Interactions Plantes Micro-organismes (LIPM). Publication: An NLR integrated domain toolkit to identify plant pathogen effector targets. Landry D, Mila I, Sabbagh CRR, Zaffuto M, Pouzet C, Tremousaygue D, Dabos P, Deslandes L, Peeters N. Plant J. 2023 Sep;115(5):1443-1457. doi: 10.1111/tpj.16331. Epub 2023 Jul 24. PubMed 37248633.
Backbone
  Vector backbone: pTWIST ENTRY
  Vector type: pENTRY clone
Growth in bacteria
  Bacterial resistance: Kanamycin, 50 μg/mL
  Growth temperature: 37°C
  Growth strain: DH5alpha
  Copy number: High Copy
Gene/Insert
  Gene/Insert name: ID#19
  Species: Tomato (Solyc05g005130.1.1)
  Cloning method: Ligation Independent Cloning
  Sequencing primers: 5′ n/a
Terms and licenses: Academic/Nonprofit Terms; Industry Terms: Not Available to Industry
How to cite: pIM63 was a gift from Nemo Peeters (Addgene plasmid # 193545 ; http://n2t.net/addgene:193545 ; RRID:Addgene_193545)
