>Addgene plasmid #193545 | pIM63 | depositor partial sequence | sequence record 374731 | insert
TCGAAGGAGATAGAACCATGTGTGTCTGTTCTTGTCAAGAAGCTGTGGATATACGAGGCTTCTTCACGTT
TATTGCAAAGCAGTGCATTGAGCATGAGAGTATGAAGGATTTCTTCACCCATGCTGAGGATGTAGCTTAC
ACTGCAGCATACCTATGTTTCTTAGGCTTGAACGGCACTATGGATACTGATATCTCTAAATTTCTGAAAA
GGATAAGTCCTTTTAGCCCTGATGTGAGGCAGATTTATCTGAGTGTCTTGATGGGGTTAAATTCATTCAG
ATCAGAGACTACAATGAATGCCAAATATATGTTTGATTTTGTTAGTGCCCTCCGTAATGATCTGGAAGAG
CTACTAAGCAATGTTCATCAAAGTCCGTGCATTCGTCTCCAACAAGGACTTTCACACCTTTCTAGATTTC
TCTGGGACATAAAATCAGATCCATTTCCACTTGGAGAATTGATTTCTCTTCAATCACAGATGCAAGCTGT
GGCCATTGAGGCAGCGATTGCAATCTACACCTCATATGATGAGAAAGTGAAAATGAAGACTACTGAAACA
GACCATTTGCCTTTTATTTTGCAACTGAAGTTAAATCATGTCAAGGTAGAAGTCTCCCTGATTAAGCTAC
TGAAAAGTAAACCCACTGTAATAGCTCCTCTAAAAGATCTGATTGATTGTGTTCGGGAAGAGCTGATATT
CATGAATTTTTTTTTCATGGATGCATTTGAGCAGTGCAAAGAGCAAACTAACGTCACTGAATTTTTCAAT
CTTATTCAATCTGTAACTAGCCAAGCATGGTTGGTCATTTATTCTCTTTATCGTGACATAAAGAAAGAAG
GCTTAGCCAGGGAAATTAGTTGGTCACATTTTCAGTTGCTTCTTAAGTTCAGGTTTATTAGGGCAGTGAT
TGGACAGATATGTCCCAGAATTTCTGTGTCATCAATACTGGACCATCCCACAATAAATCTGTTGAACTTT
CTTCCTCTCAACTTTAAGGTCCTTGATTCTTATTTCAGCATGCTAAAATCATCAACGATAGATTCTTCCG
ATAGCCCGATGATGGATTTGGTTTTGATGGGGTTTCATGAATATATTCTTGACAACCTGCAACTGAAGAA
TGAAACCAGTTTGACATTTACTAATACAAATGAGGTTAAAAAGTTTTACTATGGATTGTTGCTCCTGGTA
ACATATCTTTTTGATCCTCTAGTTCAGTGTAGTGGATTTGGAACTATCGAAATTGAGGCTGCTGGTGATA
GTAACAGAAATAGAAGGGTCAGTCTTGTTCTTCAGTATTTGACTGTAGCTTTAAAGCTTATTGAGCCTGA
GGAAACCTTGATGGATATGCTAACCAAGGCCACATTGAAAGCTCCAATACTGGATATGGTTGAAAGTGCT
CATGAAGAGCTTATTTTCCTCAGAGCTTTTCTAATGGATGTTCTCAGGCAACAGATGAAGCTTAACAAAT
ATCATCATCTCTTGAGGAATGTTGAGGAGACTGCCAACAAGTTAGCACAACTCAGTCGTTTTCGTAATGA
AAGATTCATGGACGAAAACAGCACCTGGGAAGTGTGTCTTATATTGTCTGATTTCCTATATGATATTAAG
TTTATCAAGGTAGAAATTAGAAAGGTATGCATTCAGGTCTTGGATGCATCACTTATGACTTTGCCAGATA
TCAAAGGCCTTTTAAACTTTTTATCAAACCGCCTGGACACAGTGCTTGACTGTGATGCTGGTTCGATTGC
TTTTCTGATGAATCGAAGTAGAGTTCTCAAAGAGAAACTTATGTACTTGGGACACTTTCTTGCAGATGTT
GTACAACACTACAATATGCATCAAGGACTCAAAGACCTCATGAAACATGTTCTAGATACCAAGTATGTCT
GTTTATTGTCTGTTGGGGATTATAAATCTGCTTGGTATTACATGTTATCTCTCTCCGATATGAAGCAATT
GCTTAAGTTTGTTGAGACAGAGGTCAAAACAATTATTCCTAAAGCTCCAGAGTCATCAAGTTATAGCTTC
CCCAAGACAAATGGATTAGGATTTCTTCAATTTTTTCTAGGAAACTTGGAGGAGCTGTTATGTTCTAAGC
TCGATTCCGTTATTGACTGGAAGGATCAGATTGGATCAGTCAAGGAAGGCATACTGTGTCTAAGAGATCA
TTTCGCTGAGAACTTTGATGAGCTAGATGAAGTTTATGGTTTTATATTGAAGGTCACTGAAATGGCATAT
AAAGCAGAGTTTGTCATTGACTCCTGCTTAGTCAGTTCTCATCCACTCTGGTACAAATCTCATCGAATGT
CTGAAGTTCTTAAGAATATCAAGCTTTTAAATAAAGCTGTTACTGAGACTTATGAAAGAAAGGAGATAGA
TGTGATAG
