>Addgene plasmid #193545 | pIM63 | depositor partial sequence | sequence record 374732 | pTwist+ENTR backbone
AACAAAACCCATCGTACGGCCAAGGAAGTCTCCAATAACTGTGATCCACCACAAGCGCCAGGGTTTTCCC
AGTCACGACGTTGTAAAACGACGGCCAGTCATGCATAATCCGCACGCATCTGGAATAAGGAAGTGCCATT
CCGCCTGACCTCAAATAATGATTTTATTTTGACTGATAGTGACCTGTTCGTTGCAACAGATTGATGAGCA
ATGCTTTTTTATAATGCCAACTTTGTACAAAAAAGCAGGCTNNNNNNNNNNNNNNNNNNNNNNNNNNNNN
NNNNNNNNNNNNNNNNNNNNNACCCAGCTTTCTTGTACAAAGTTGGCATTATAAGAAAGCATTGCTTATC
AATTTGTTGCAACGAACAGGTCACTATCAGTCAAAATAAAATCATTATTTGAGGCTAGGTGGAGGCTCAG
TGATGATAAGTCTGCGATGGTGGATGCATGTGTCATGGTCATAGCTGTTTCCTGTGTGAAATTGTTATCC
GCTCAGAGGGCACAATCCTATTCCGCGCTATCCGACAATCTCCAAGACATTAGGTGGAGTTCAGTTCGGC
GTATGGCATATGTCGCTGGAAAGAACATGTGAGCAAAAGGCCAGCAAAAGGCCAGGAACCGTAAAAAGGC
CGCGTTGCTGGCGTTTTTCCATAGGCTCCGCCCCCCTGACGAGCATCACAAAAATCGACGCTCAAGTCAG
AGGTGGCGAAACCCGACAGGACTATAAAGATACCAGGCGTTTCCCCCTGGAAGCTCCCTCGTGCGCTCTC
CTGTTCCGACCCTGCCGCTTACCGGATACCTGTCCGCCTTTCTCCCTTCGGGAAGCGTGGCGCTTTCTCA
TAGCTCACGCTGTAGGTATCTCAGTTCGGTGTAGGTCGTTCGCTCCAAGCTGGGCTGTGTGCACGAACCC
CCCGTTCAGCCCGACCGCTGCGCCTTATCCGGTAACTATCGTCTTGAGTCCAACCCGGTAAGACACGACT
TATCGCCACTGGCAGCAGCCACTGGTAACAGGATTAGCAGAGCGAGGTATGTAGGCGGTGCTACAGAGTT
CTTGAAGTGGTGGCCTAACTACGGCTACACTAGAAGAACAGTATTTGGTATCTGCGCTCTGCTGAAGCCA
GTTACCTTCGGAAAAAGAGTTGGTAGCTCTTGATCCGGCAAACAAACCACCGCTGGTAGCGGTGGTTTTT
TTGTTTGCAAGCAGCAGATTACGCGCAGAAAAAAAGGATCTCAAGAAGATCCTTTGATCTTTTCTACGGG
GTCTGACGCTCTATTCAACAAAGCCGCCGTCCCGTCAAGTCAGCGTAAATGGGTAGGGGGCTTCAAATCG
TCCGCTCTGCCAGTGTTACAACCAATTAACAAATTCTGATTAGAAAAACTCATCGAGCATCAAATGAAAC
TGCAATTTATTCATATCAGGATTATCAATACCATATTTTTGAAAAAGCCGTTTCTGTAATGAAGGAGAAA
ACTCACCGAGGCAGTTCCATAGGATGGCAAGATCCTGGTATCGGTCTGCGATTCCGACTCGTCCAACATC
AATACAACCTATTAATTTCCCCTCGTCAAAAATAAGGTTATCAAGTGAGAAATCACCATGAGTGACGACT
GAATCCGGTGAGAATGGCAAAAGCTTATGCATTTCTTTCCAGACTTGTTCAACAGGCCAGCCATTACGCT
CGTCATCAAAATCACTCGCATCAACCAAACCGTTATTCATTCGTGATTGCGCCTGAGCGAGACGAAATAC
GCGATCGCTGTTAAAAGGACAATTACAAACAGGAATCGAATGCAACCGGCGCAGGAACACTGCCAGCGCA
TCAACAATATTTTCACCTGAATCAGGATATTCTTCTAATACCTGGAATGCTGTTTTCCCGGGGATCGCAG
TGGTGAGTAACCATGCATCATCAGGAGTACGGATAAAATGCTTGATGGTCGGAAGAGGCATAAATTCCGT
CAGCCAGTTTAGTCTGACCATCTCATCTGTAACATCATTGGCAACGCTACCTTTGCCATGTTTCAGAAAC
AACTCTGGCGCATCGGGCTTCCCATACAATCGATAGATTGTCGCACCTGATTGCCCGACATTATCGCGAG
CCCATTTATACCCATATAAATCAGCATCCATGTTGGAATTTAATCGCGGCCTCGAGCAAGACGTTTCCCG
TTGAATATGGCTCATAACACCCCTTGTATTACTGTTTATGTAAGCAGACAGTTTTATTGTTCATGATGAT
ATATTTTTATCTTGTGCAATGTAACATCAGAGATTTTGAGACACAACGTGGCTTTCCCCCGCCGCTCTAG
AACTAGTGGATCCAAATAAAACGAAAGGCTCAGTCGAAAGACTGGGCCTTTCGTTTTATCTGTTGTTTGT
CGCATTATACGAGACGTCCAGGTTGGGATACCTGA
